Addgene plasmid #183888: pX459-HypaCas9-mR2-TUBA1B_sgRNA
Purpose: pX459V2.0-HypaCas9 plasmid with mRuby2 reporter and TUBA1B sgRNA for N-terminal tagging of alpha-tubulin in human cells.
Depositing lab: Alisa Piekny. Publication: Cytokinetic diversity in mammalian cells is revealed by the characterization of endogenous anillin, Ect2 and RhoA. Husser MC, Ozugergin I, Resta T, Martin VJJ, Piekny AJ. Open Biol. 2022 Nov;12(11):220247. doi: 10.1098/rsob.220247. Epub 2022 Nov 23. PubMed 36416720.
Backbone
  Vector backbone: pX459V2.0-HypaCas9-mRuby2
  Total vector size (bp): 9955
  Vector type: Mammalian Expression, CRISPR
  Selectable markers: Puromycin
Growth in bacteria
  Bacterial resistance: Ampicillin, 100 μg/mL
  Growth temperature: 37°C
  Growth strain: NEB Stable
  Copy number: High Copy
Gene/Insert
  Gene/Insert name: TUBA1B sgRNA spacer (alt name: Tubulin alpha)
  gRNA/shRNA sequence: GATGCACTCACGCTGCGGGA
  Species: H. sapiens (human)
  Entrez Gene: TUBA1B (a.k.a. K-ALPHA-1)
  Promoter: U6
  Cloning method: Restriction Enzyme; 5′ cloning site BbsI (destroyed during cloning); 3′ cloning site BbsI (destroyed during cloning)
  Sequencing primers: 5′ gagggcctatttcccatgattcc; 3′ ggccatttaccgtaagttatgtaacg
Terms and licenses: Academic/Nonprofit Terms; Industry Terms: Not Available to Industry
How to cite: pX459-HypaCas9-mR2-TUBA1B_sgRNA was a gift from Alisa Piekny (Addgene plasmid # 183888 ; http://n2t.net/addgene:183888 ; RRID:Addgene_183888)
