[The description below was written by a language model from this plasmid's Addgene catalogue record and pLannotate feature annotations shown in this document.]
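Description:
pX459-HypaCas9-mR2-TUBA1B_sgRNA is an all-in-one mammalian CRISPR expression plasmid of about 10 kb, built on the pX459V2.0-HypaCas9-mRuby2 backbone. It is designed to cut the human TUBA1B locus so that alpha-tubulin can be tagged endogenously at its N-terminus. It is maintained in bacteria as a high-copy plasmid through a ColE1/pUC-type origin with ampicillin resistance (β-lactamase). An f1 phage origin is also present, along with a single annotated AAV2 ITR and short bom and rop fragments that appear to be leftovers from the backbone rather than functional elements.

The plasmid carries two expression units. A human U6 RNA polymerase III promoter drives the single guide RNA. The TUBA1B-targeting spacer was cloned between BbsI sites, which were destroyed in the process, directly upstream of the Streptococcus pyogenes gRNA scaffold. Downstream, a hybrid promoter made of the CMV enhancer, the chicken β-actin promoter and a hybrid intron drives the Cas9 coding sequence, annotated as contiguous N- and C-terminal portions. According to the record this is the HypaCas9 variant, generally known as a high-fidelity form with reduced off-target cleavage. The nuclease ends in a nucleoplasmin nuclear localization signal and is followed in the same orientation by mRuby2, a red fluorescent protein, then puromycin N-acetyltransferase, with a bGH polyadenylation signal closing the unit. The short gaps between these coding sequences would fit self-cleaving peptide linkers, but none is annotated in the feature table.

Transfected human cells can therefore be identified or sorted by red fluorescence or enriched with puromycin. The plasmid contains no repair template, so a separate donor would be needed to supply the tag sequence.
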