Features (pLannotate 1.2.2; 20 found; start..end, strand, type, name):
      1..241     +  promoter       U6 promoter: RNA polymerase III promoter for human U6 snRNA
    271..346     +  misc_RNA       gRNA scaffold: guide RNA scaffold for the Streptococcus pyogenes CRISPR/Cas9 system
    353..396     +  misc_RNA       gRNA scaffold (fragment): guide RNA scaffold for the Streptococcus pyogenes CRISPR/Cas9 system
    443..728     +  enhancer       CMV enhancer: human cytomegalovirus immediate early enhancer; contains an 18-bp deletion relative to the standard CMV enhancer
    730..1007    +  promoter       chicken β-actin promoter: No description available
   1008..1235    +  intron         hybrid intron: hybrid between chicken β-actin (CBA) and minute virus of mice (MMV) introns (Gray et al., 2011)
   1373..2974    +  CDS            Cas9(N): N-terminal portion of Streptococcus pyogenes Cas9 (Zetsche et al., 2015)
   2975..5473    +  CDS            Cas9(C): C-terminal portion of Streptococcus pyogenes Cas9 (Zetsche et al., 2015)
   5474..5521    +  CDS            nucleoplasmin NLS: bipartite nuclear localization signal from nucleoplasmin
   5594..6304    +  CDS            mRuby2: mRuby2 is a basic (constitutively fluorescent) red fluorescent protein published in 2012, derived from Entacmaea quadricolor. It has moderate acid sensitivity.
   6368..6967    +  CDS            PuroR (fragment): puromycin N-acetyltransferase; pac from Streptomyces; confers resistance to puromycin
   7001..7112    +  polyA_signal   bGH poly(A) signal: bovine growth hormone polyadenylation signal
   7217..7357    +  repeat_region  AAV2 ITR: inverted terminal repeat of adeno-associated virus serotype 2 inverted
   7362..7413    -  misc_feature   bom (fragment): basis of mobility region from pBR322
   7432..7887    +  rep_origin     f1 ori (sequence partly withheld): f1 bacteriophage origin of replication; arrow indicates direction of (+) strand synthesis
   7888..7937    -  misc_feature   bom (fragment): basis of mobility region from pBR322
   8039..8074    -  CDS            rop (fragment): Rop protein, which maintains plasmids at low copy number; rop
   8169..8273    +  promoter       AmpR promoter: bla
   8274..9134    +  CDS            AmpR: β-lactamase; bla; confers resistance to ampicillin, carbenicillin, and related antibiotics
   9305..9893    +  rep_origin     ori: high-copy-number ColE1/pMB1/pBR322/pUC origin of replication
>Addgene plasmid #183888 | pX459-HypaCas9-mR2-TUBA1B_sgRNA | addgene full sequence | sequence record 362425 | Addgene NGS Result
GAGGGCCTATTTCCCATGATTCCTTCATATTTGCATATACGATACAAGGCTGTTAGAGAGATAATTGGAA
TTAATTTGACTGTAAACACAAAGATATTAGTACAAAATACGTGACGTAGAAAGTAATAATTTCTTGGGTA
GTTTGCAGTTTTAAAATTATGTTTTAAAATGGACTATCATATGCTTACCGTAACTTGAAAGTATTTCGAT
TTCTTGGCTTTATATATCTTGTGGAAAGGACGAAACACCGGATGCACTCACGCTGCGGGAGTTTTAGAGC
TAGAAATAGCAAGTTAAAATAAGGCTAGTCCGTTATCAACTTGAAAAAGTGGCACCGAGTCGGTGCTTTT
TTGTTTTAGAGCTAGAAATAGCAAGTTAAAATAAGGCTAGTCCGTTTTTAGCGCGTGCGCCAATTCTGCA
GACAAATGGCTCTAGAGGTACCCGTTACATAACTTACGGTAAATGGCCCGCCTGGCTGACCGCCCAACGA
CCCCCGCCCATTGACGTCAATAGTAACGCCAATAGGGACTTTCCATTGACGTCAATGGGTGGAGTATTTA
CGGTAAACTGCCCACTTGGCAGTACATCAAGTGTATCATATGCCAAGTACGCCCCCTATTGACGTCAATG
ACGGTAAATGGCCCGCCTGGCATTGTGCCCAGTACATGACCTTATGGGACTTTCCTACTTGGCAGTACAT
CTACGTATTAGTCATCGCTATTACCATGGTCGAGGTGAGCCCCACGTTCTGCTTCACTCTCCCCATCTCC
CCCCCCTCCCCACCCCCAATTTTGTATTTATTTATTTTTTAATTATTTTGTGCAGCGATGGGGGCGGGGG
GGGGGGGGGGGCGCGCGCCRGGSGGGGSGGGGSGGGGSGRGGGGSGGGGSGGGGSGAGGCGGAGAGGTGC
GGCGGCAGCCAATCAGAGCGGCGCGCTCCGAAAGTTTCCTTTTATGGCGAGGCGGCGGCGGCGGCGGCCC
TATAAAAAGCGAAGCGCGCGGCGGGCGGGAGTCGCTGCGCGCTGCCTTCGCCCCGTGCCCCGCTCCGCCG
CCGCCTCGCGCCGCCCGCCCCGGCTCTGACTGACCGCGTTACTCCCACAGGTGAGCGGGCGGGACGGCCC
TTCTCCTCCGGGCTGTAATTAGCTGAGCAAGAGGTAAGGGTTTAAGGGATGGTTGGTTGGTGGGGTATTA
ATGTTTAATTACCTGGAGCACCTGCCTGAAATCACTTTTTTTCAGGTTGGACCGGTGCCACCATGGACTA
TAAGGACCACGACGGAGACTACAAGGATCATGATATTGATTACAAAGACGATGACGATAAGATGGCCCCA
AAGAAGAAGCGGAAGGTCGGTATCCACGGAGTCCCAGCAGCCGACAAGAAGTACAGCATCGGCCTGGACA
TCGGCACCAACTCTGTGGGCTGGGCCGTGATCACCGACGAGTACAAGGTGCCCAGCAAGAAATTCAAGGT
GCTGGGCAACACCGACCGGCACAGCATCAAGAAGAACCTGATCGGAGCCCTGCTGTTCGACAGCGGCGAA
ACAGCCGAGGCCACCCGGCTGAAGAGAACCGCCAGAAGAAGATACACCAGACGGAAGAACCGGATCTGCT
ATCTGCAAGAGATCTTCAGCAACGAGATGGCCAAGGTGGACGACAGCTTCTTCCACAGACTGGAAGAGTC
CTTCCTGGTGGAAGAGGATAAGAAGCACGAGCGGCACCCCATCTTCGGCAACATCGTGGACGAGGTGGCC
TACCACGAGAAGTACCCCACCATCTACCACCTGAGAAAGAAACTGGTGGACAGCACCGACAAGGCCGACC
TGCGGCTGATCTATCTGGCCCTGGCCCACATGATCAAGTTCCGGGGCCACTTCCTGATCGAGGGCGACCT
GAACCCCGACAACAGCGACGTGGACAAGCTGTTCATCCAGCTGGTGCAGACCTACAACCAGCTGTTCGAG
GAAAACCCCATCAACGCCAGCGGCGTGGACGCCAAGGCCATCCTGTCTGCCAGACTGAGCAAGAGCAGAC
GGCTGGAAAATCTGATCGCCCAGCTGCCCGGCGAGAAGAAGAATGGCCTGTTCGGAAACCTGATTGCCCT
GAGCCTGGGCCTGACCCCCAACTTCAAGAGCAACTTCGACCTGGCCGAGGATGCCAAACTGCAGCTGAGC
AAGGACACCTACGACGACGACCTGGACAACCTGCTGGCCCAGATCGGCGACCAGTACGCCGACCTGTTTC
TGGCCGCCAAGAACCTGTCCGACGCCATCCTGCTGAGCGACATCCTGAGAGTGAACACCGAGATCACCAA
GGCCCCCCTGAGCGCCTCTATGATCAAGAGATACGACGAGCACCACCAGGACCTGACCCTGCTGAAAGCT
CTCGTGCGGCAGCAGCTGCCTGAGAAGTACAAAGAGATTTTCTTCGACCAGAGCAAGAACGGCTACGCCG
GCTACATTGACGGCGGAGCCAGCCAGGAAGAGTTCTACAAGTTCATCAAGCCCATCCTGGAAAAGATGGA
CGGCACCGAGGAACTGCTCGTGAAGCTGAACAGAGAGGACCTGCTGCGGAAGCAGCGGACCTTCGACAAC
GGCAGCATCCCCCACCAGATCCACCTGGGAGAGCTGCACGCCATTCTGCGGCGGCAGGAAGATTTTTACC
CATTCCTGAAGGACAACCGGGAAAAGATCGAGAAGATCCTGACCTTCCGCATCCCCTACTACGTGGGCCC
TCTGGCCAGGGGAAACAGCAGATTCGCCTGGATGACCAGAAAGAGCGAGGAAACCATCACCCCCTGGAAC
TTCGAGGAAGTGGTGGACAAGGGCGCTTCCGCCCAGAGCTTCATCGAGCGGATGACCAACTTCGATAAGA
ACCTGCCCAACGAGAAGGTGCTGCCCAAGCACAGCCTGCTGTACGAGTACTTCACCGTGTATAACGAGCT
GACCAAAGTGAAATACGTGACCGAGGGAATGAGAAAGCCCGCCTTCCTGAGCGGCGAGCAGAAAAAGGCC
ATCGTGGACCTGCTGTTCAAGACCAACCGGAAAGTGACCGTGAAGCAGCTGAAAGAGGACTACTTCAAGA
AAATCGAGTGCTTCGACTCCGTGGAAATCTCCGGCGTGGAAGATCGGTTCAACGCCTCCCTGGGCACATA
CCACGATCTGCTGAAAATTATCAAGGACAAGGACTTCCTGGACAATGAGGAAAACGAGGACATTCTGGAA
GATATCGTGCTGACCCTGACACTGTTTGAGGACAGAGAGATGATCGAGGAACGGCTGAAAACCTATGCCC
ACCTGTTCGACGACAAAGTGATGAAGCAGCTGAAGCGGCGGAGATACACCGGCTGGGGCAGGCTGAGCCG
GAAGCTGATCAACGGCATCCGGGACAAGCAGTCCGGCAAGACAATCCTGGATTTCCTGAAGTCCGACGGC
TTCGCCAACAGAGCCTTCGCGGCGCTGATCGCCGACGACAGCCTGACCTTTAAAGAGGACATCCAGAAAG
CCCAGGTGTCCGGCCAGGGCGATAGCCTGCACGAGCACATTGCCAATCTGGCCGGCAGCCCCGCCATTAA
GAAGGGCATCCTGCAGACAGTGAAGGTGGTGGACGAGCTCGTGAAAGTGATGGGCCGGCACAAGCCCGAG
AACATCGTGATCGAAATGGCCAGAGAGAACCAGACCACCCAGAAGGGACAGAAGAACAGCCGCGAGAGAA
TGAAGCGGATCGAAGAGGGCATCAAAGAGCTGGGCAGCCAGATCCTGAAAGAACACCCCGTGGAAAACAC
CCAGCTGCAGAACGAGAAGCTGTACCTGTACTACCTGCAGAATGGGCGGGATATGTACGTGGACCAGGAA
CTGGACATCAACCGGCTGTCCGACTACGATGTGGACCATATCGTGCCTCAGAGCTTTCTGAAGGACGACT
CCATCGACAACAAGGTGCTGACCAGAAGCGACAAGAACCGGGGCAAGAGCGACAACGTGCCCTCCGAAGA
GGTCGTGAAGAAGATGAAGAACTACTGGCGGCAGCTGCTGAACGCCAAGCTGATTACCCAGAGAAAGTTC
GACAATCTGACCAAGGCCGAGAGAGGCGGCCTGAGCGAACTGGATAAGGCCGGCTTCATCAAGAGACAGC
TGGTGGAAACCCGGCAGATCACAAAGCACGTGGCACAGATCCTGGACTCCCGGATGAACACTAAGTACGA
CGAGAATGACAAGCTGATCCGGGAAGTGAAAGTGATCACCCTGAAGTCCAAGCTGGTGTCCGATTTCCGG
AAGGATTTCCAGTTTTACAAAGTGCGCGAGATCAACAACTACCACCACGCCCACGACGCCTACCTGAACG
CCGTCGTGGGAACCGCCCTGATCAAAAAGTACCCTAAGCTGGAAAGCGAGTTCGTGTACGGCGACTACAA
GGTGTACGACGTGCGGAAGATGATCGCCAAGAGCGAGCAGGAAATCGGCAAGGCTACCGCCAAGTACTTC
TTCTACAGCAACATCATGAACTTTTTCAAGACCGAGATTACCCTGGCCAACGGCGAGATCCGGAAGCGGC
CTCTGATCGAGACAAACGGCGAAACCGGGGAGATCGTGTGGGATAAGGGCCGGGATTTTGCCACCGTGCG
GAAAGTGCTGAGCATGCCCCAAGTGAATATCGTGAAAAAGACCGAGGTGCAGACAGGCGGCTTCAGCAAA
GAGTCTATCCTGCCCAAGAGGAACAGCGATAAGCTGATCGCCAGAAAGAAGGACTGGGACCCTAAGAAGT
ACGGCGGCTTCGACAGCCCCACCGTGGCCTATTCTGTGCTGGTGGTGGCCAAAGTGGAAAAGGGCAAGTC
CAAGAAACTGAAGAGTGTGAAAGAGCTGCTGGGGATCACCATCATGGAAAGAAGCAGCTTCGAGAAGAAT
CCCATCGACTTTCTGGAAGCCAAGGGCTACAAAGAAGTGAAAAAGGACCTGATCATCAAGCTGCCTAAGT
ACTCCCTGTTCGAGCTGGAAAACGGCCGGAAGAGAATGCTGGCCTCTGCCGGCGAACTGCAGAAGGGAAA
CGAACTGGCCCTGCCCTCCAAATATGTGAACTTCCTGTACCTGGCCAGCCACTATGAGAAGCTGAAGGGC
TCCCCCGAGGATAATGAGCAGAAACAGCTGTTTGTGGAACAGCACAAGCACTACCTGGACGAGATCATCG
AGCAGATCAGCGAGTTCTCCAAGAGAGTGATCCTGGCCGACGCTAATCTGGACAAAGTGCTGTCCGCCTA
CAACAAGCACCGGGATAAGCCCATCAGAGAGCAGGCCGAGAATATCATCCACCTGTTTACCCTGACCAAT
CTGGGAGCCCCTGCCGCCTTCAAGTACTTTGACACCACCATCGACCGGAAGAGGTACACCAGCACCAAAG
AGGTGCTGGACGCCACCCTGATCCACCAGAGCATCACCGGCCTGTACGAGACACGGATCGACCTGTCTCA
GCTGGGAGGCGACAAAAGGCCGGCGGCCACGAAAAAGGCCGGCCAGGCAAAAAAGAAAAAGGAATTCGGC
AGTGGAGCTACTAACTTCAGCCTGCTGAAGCAGGCTGGAGACGTGGAGGAGAACCCTGGACCTATGGTGT
CTAAGGGCGAAGAGCTGATCAAGGAAAATATGCGTATGAAGGTGGTCATGGAAGGTTCGGTCAACGGCCA
CCAATTCAAATGCACAGGTGAAGGAGAAGGCAATCCGTACATGGGAACTCAAACCATGAGGATCAAAGTC
ATCGAGGGAGGACCCCTGCCATTTGCCTTTGACATTCTTGCCACGTCGTTCATGTATGGCAGCCGTACTT
TTATCAAGTACCCGAAAGGCATTCCTGATTTCTTTAAACAGTCCTTTCCTGAGGGTTTTACTTGGGAAAG
AGTTACGAGATACGAAGATGGTGGAGTCGTCACCGTCATGCAGGACACCAGCCTTGAGGATGGCTGTCTC
GTTTACCACGTCCAAGTCAGAGGGGTAAACTTTCCCTCCAATGGTCCCGTGATGCAGAAGAAAACCAAGG
GTTGGGAGCCTAATACAGAGATGATGTATCCAGCAGATGGTGGTCTGAGGGGATACACTCATATGGCACT
GAAAGTTGATGGTGGTGGCCATCTGTCTTGCTCTTTCGTAACAACTTACAGGTCAAAAAAGACCGTCGGG
AACATCAAGATGCCCGGTATCCATGCCGTTGATCACCGCCTGGAAAGGTTAGAGGAAAGTGACAATGAAA
TGTTCGTAGTACAACGCGAACACGCAGTTGCCAAGTTCGCCGGGCTTGGTGGTGGGATGGACGAGCTGTA
CAAGGGCAGTGGAGAGGGCAGAGGAAGTCTGCTAACATGCGGTGACGTCGAGGAGAATCCTGGCCCAATG
ACCGAGTACAAGCCCACGGTGCGCCTCGCCACCCGCGACGACGTCCCCAGGGCCGTACGCACCCTCGCCG
CCGCGTTCGCCGACTACCCCGCCACGCGCCACACCGTCGATCCGGACCGCCACATCGAGCGGGTCACCGA
GCTGCAAGAACTCTTCCTCACGCGCGTCGGGCTCGACATCGGCAAGGTGTGGGTCGCGGACGACGGCGCC
GCGGTGGCGGTCTGGACCACGCCGGAGAGCGTCGAAGCGGGGGCGGTGTTCGCCGAGATCGGCCCGCGCA
TGGCCGAGTTGAGCGGTTCCCGGCTGGCCGCGCAGCAACAGATGGAAGGCCTCCTGGCGCCGCACCGGCC
CAAGGAGCCCGCGTGGTTCCTGGCCACCGTCGGAGTCTCGCCCGACCACCAGGGCAAGGGTCTGGGCAGC
GCCGTCGTGCTCCCCGGAGTGGAGGCGGCCGAGCGCGCCGGGGTGCCCGCCTTCCTGGAGACCTCCGCGC
CCCGCAACCTCCCCTTCTACGAGCGGCTCGGCTTCACCGTCACCGCCGACGTCGAGGTGCCCGAAGGACC
GCGCACCTGGTGCATGACCCGCAAGCCCGGTGCCTGAGAATTCTAACTAGAGCTCGCTGATCAGCCTCGA
CTGTGCCTTCTAGTTGCCAGCCATCTGTTGTTTGCCCCTCCCCCGTGCCTTCCTTGACCCTGGAAGGTGC
CACTCCCACTGTCCTTTCCTAATAAAATGAGGAAATTGCATCGCATTGTCTGAGTAGGTGTCATTCTATT
CTGGGGGGTGGGGTGGGGCAGGACAGCAAGGGGGAGGATTGGGAAGAGAATAGCAGGCATGCTGGGGAGC
GGCCGCAGGAACCCCTAGTGATGGAGTTGGCCACTCCCTCTCTGCGCGCTCGCTCGCTCACTGAGGCCGG
GCGACCAAAGGTCGCCCGACGCCCGGGCTTTGCCCGGGCGGCCTCAGTGAGCGAGCGAGCGCGCAGCTGC
CTGCAGGGGCGCCTGATGCGGTATTTTCTCCTTACGCATCTGTGCGGTATTTCACACCGCATA
[95 nt withheld, positions 7414-7508]
T
[46 nt withheld, positions 7510-7555]
C
[141 nt withheld, positions 7557-7697]
CCTTTGACGTTGGAGTCCACGTTCTTT
[37 nt withheld, positions 7725-7761]
ACTCTATCTCGGGCTATTCTTTTGATTTATAAGGGATTTTGCCGATTTCGGTCTATTGGTTAAAAAATGA
GCTGATTTAACAAAAATTTAACGCGAATTTTAACAAAATATTAACGTTTACAATTTTATGGTGCACTCTC
AGTACAATCTGCTCTGATGCCGCATAGTTAAGCCAGCCCCGACACCCGCCAACACCCGCTGACGCGCCCT
GACGGGCTTGTCTGCTCCCGGCATCCGCTTACAGACAAGCTGTGACCGTCTCCGGGAGCTGCATGTGTCA
GAGGTTTTCACCGTCATCACCGAAACGCGCGAGACGAAAGGGCCTCGTGATACGCCTATTTTTATAGGTT
AATGTCATGATAATAATGGTTTCTTAGACGTCAGGTGGCACTTTTCGGGGAAATGTGCGCGGAACCCCTA
TTTGTTTATTTTTCTAAATACATTCAAATATGTATCCGCTCATGAGACAATAACCCTGATAAATGCTTCA
ATAATATTGAAAAAGGAAGAGTATGAGTATTCAACATTTCCGTGTCGCCCTTATTCCCTTTTTTGCGGCA
TTTTGCCTTCCTGTTTTTGCTCACCCAGAAACGCTGGTGAAAGTAAAAGATGCTGAAGATCAGTTGGGTG
CACGAGTGGGTTACATCGAACTGGATCTCAACAGCGGTAAGATCCTTGAGAGTTTTCGCCCCGAAGAACG
TTTTCCAATGATGAGCACTTTTAAAGTTCTGCTATGTGGCGCGGTATTATCCCGTATTGACGCCGGGCAA
GAGCAACTCGGTCGCCGCATACACTATTCTCAGAATGACTTGGTTGAGTACTCACCAGTCACAGAAAAGC
ATCTTACGGATGGCATGACAGTAAGAGAATTATGCAGTGCTGCCATAACCATGAGTGATAACACTGCGGC
CAACTTACTTCTGACAACGATCGGAGGACCGAAGGAGCTAACCGCTTTTTTGCACAACATGGGGGATCAT
GTAACTCGCCTTGATCGTTGGGAACCGGAGCTGAATGAAGCCATACCAAACGACGAGCGTGACACCACGA
TGCCTGTAGCAATGGCAACAACGTTGCGCAAACTATTAACTGGCGAACTACTTACTCTAGCTTCCCGGCA
ACAATTAATAGACTGGATGGAGGCGGATAAAGTTGCAGGACCACTTCTGCGCTCGGCCCTTCCGGCTGGC
TGGTTTATTGCTGATAAATCTGGAGCCGGTGAGCGTGGAAGCCGCGGTATCATTGCAGCACTGGGGCCAG
ATGGTAAGCCCTCCCGTATCGTAGTTATCTACACGACGGGGAGTCAGGCAACTATGGATGAACGAAATAG
ACAGATCGCTGAGATAGGTGCCTCACTGATTAAGCATTGGTAACTGTCAGACCAAGTTTACTCATATATA
CTTTAGATTGATTTAAAACTTCATTTTTAATTTAAAAGGATCTAGGTGAAGATCCTTTTTGATAATCTCA
TGACCAAAATCCCTTAACGTGAGTTTTCGTTCCACTGAGCGTCAGACCCCGTAGAAAAGATCAAAGGATC
TTCTTGAGATCCTTTTTTTCTGCGCGTAATCTGCTGCTTGCAAACAAAAAAACCACCGCTACCAGCGGTG
GTTTGTTTGCCGGATCAAGAGCTACCAACTCTTTTTCCGAAGGTAACTGGCTTCAGCAGAGCGCAGATAC
CAAATACTGTTCTTCTAGTGTAGCCGTAGTTAGGCCACCACTTCAAGAACTCTGTAGCACCGCCTACATA
CCTCGCTCTGCTAATCCTGTTACCAGTGGCTGCTGCCAGTGGCGATAAGTCGTGTCTTACCGGGTTGGAC
TCAAGACGATAGTTACCGGATAAGGCGCAGCGGTCGGGCTGAACGGGGGGTTCGTGCACACAGCCCAGCT
TGGAGCGAACGACCTACACCGAACTGAGATACCTACAGCGTGAGCTATGAGAAAGCGCCACGCTTCCCGA
AGGGAGAAAGGCGGACAGGTATCCGGTAAGCGGCAGGGTCGGAACAGGAGAGCGCACGAGGGAGCTTCCA
GGGGGAAACGCCTGGTATCTTTATAGTCCTGTCGGGTTTCGCCACCTCTGACTTGAGCGTCGATTTTTGT
GATGCTCGTCAGGGGGGCGGAGCCTATGGAAAAACGCCAGCAACGCGGCCTTTTTACGGTTCCTGGCCTT
TTGCTGGCCTTTTGCTCACATGT
